>Addgene plasmid #46121 | pattB-synaptobrevin-12-QFBDAD-G4MD50-761-hsp70 | depositor full sequence | sequence record 65021 | pattB-synaptobrevin-12-QFBDAD-G4MD50-761-hsp70 sequence 12549 bps
CTG
[124 nt withheld, positions 4-127]
C
[91 nt withheld, positions 129-219]
A
[49 nt withheld, positions 221-269]
CCTTTGACGTTGGAGTCCACGTTCTTT
[37 nt withheld, positions 297-333]
ACCCTATCTCGGTCTATTCTTTTGATTTATAAGGGATTTTGCCGATTTCGGCCTATTGGTTAAAAAATGA
GCTGATTTAACAAAAATTTAACGCGAATTTTAACAAAATATTAACGCTTACAATTTCCATTCGCCATTCA
GGCTGCGCAACTGTTGGGAAGGGCGATCGGTGCGGGCCTCTTCGCTATTACGCCAGCTGGCGAAAGGGGG
ATGTGCTGCAAGGCGATTAAGTTGGGTAACGCCAGGGTTTTCCCAGTCACGACGTTGTAAAACGACGGCC
AGTGAATTGTAATACGACTCACTATAGGGCGAATTGGGTACGTACCGGGCCCCTAGTATGTATGTAAGTT
AATAAAACCCATTTTTGCGGAAAGTAGATAAAAAAAACATTTTTTTTTTTTACTGCACTGGATATCATTG
AACTTATCTGATCAGTTTTAAATTTACTTCGATCCAAGGGTATTTGATGTACCAGGTTCTTTCGATTACC
TCTCACTCAAAATGACATTCCACTCAAAGTCAGCGCTGTTTGCCTCCTTCTCTGTCCACAGAAATATCGC
CGTCTCTTTCGCCGCTGCGTCCGCTATCTCTTTCGCCACCGTTTGTAGCGTTACGTAGCGTCAATGTCCG
CCTTCAGTTGCATTTTGTCAGCGGTTTCGTGACGAAGCTCCAAGCGGTTTACGCCATCAATTAAACACAA
AGTGCTGTGCCAAAACTCCTCTCGCTTCTTATTTTTGTTTGTTTTTTGAGTGATTGGGGTGGTGATTGGT
TTTGGGTGGGTAAGCAGGGGAAAGTGTGAAAAATCCCGGCAATGGGCCAAGAGGATCAGGAGCTATTAAT
TCGCGGAGGCAGCAAACACCCATCTGCCGAGCATCTGAACAATGTGAGTAGTACATGTGCATACATCTTA
AGTTCACTTGATCTATAGGAACTGCGATTGCAACATCAAATTGTCTGCGGCGTGAGAACTGCGACCCACA
AAAATCCCAAACCGCAATTGCACAAACAAATAGTGACACGAAACAGATTATTCTGGTAGCTGTTCTCGCT
ATATAAGACAATTTTTGAGATCATATCATGATCAAGACATCTAAAGGCATTCATTTTCGACTATATTCTT
TTTTACAAAAAATATAACAACCAGATATTTTAAGCTGATCCTAGATGCACAAAAAATAAATAAAAGTATA
AACCTACTTCGTAGGATACTTCGGGGTACTTTTTGTTCGGGGTTAGATGAGCATAACGCTTGTAGTTGAT
ATTTGAGATCCCCTATCATTGCAGGGTGACAGCGGAGCGGCTTCGCAGAGCTGCATTAACCAGGGCTTCG
GGCAGGCCAAAAACTACGGCACGCTCCGGCCACCCAGTCCGCCGGAGGACTCCGGTTCAGGGAGCGGCCA
ACTAGCCGAGAACCTCACCTATGCCTGGCACAATATGGACATCTTTGGGGCGGTCAATCAGCCGGGCTCC
GGATGGCGGCAGCTGGTCAACCGGACACGCGGACTATTCTGCAACGAGCGACACATACCGGCGCCCAGGA
AACATTTGCTCAAGAACGGTGAGTTTCTATTCGCAGTCGGCTGATCTGTGTGAAATCTTAATAAAGGGTC
CAATTACCAATTTGAAACTCAGTTTGCGGCGTGGCCTATCCGGGCGAACTTTTGGCCGTGATGGGCAGTT
CCGGTGCCGGAAAGACGACCCTGCTGAATGCCCTTGCCTTTCGATCGCCGCAGGGCATCCAAGTATCGCC
ATCCGGGATGCGACTGCTCAATGGCCAACCTGTGGACGCCAAGGAGATGCAGGCCAGGTGCGCCTATGTC
CAGCAGGATGACCTCTTTATCGGCTCCCTAACGGCCAGGGAACACCTGATTTTCCAGGCCATGGTGCGGA
TGCCACGACATCTGACCTATCGGCAGCGAGTGGCCCGCGTGGATCAGGTGATCCAGGAGCTTTCGCTCAG
CAAATGTCAGCACACGATCATCGGTGTGCCCGGCAGGGTGAAAGGTCTGTCCGGCGGAGAAAGGAAGCGT
CTGGCATTCGCCTCCGAGGCACTAACCGATCCGCCGCTTCTGATCTGCGATGAGCCCACCTCCGGACTGG
ACTCATTTACCGCCCACAGCGTCGTCCAGGTGCTGAAGAAGCTGTCGCAGAAGGGCAAGACCGTCATCCT
GACCATTCATCAGCCGTCTTCCGAGCTGTTTGAGCTCTTTGACAAGATCCTTCTGATGGCCGAGGGCAGG
GTAGCTTTCTTGGGCACTCCCAGCGAAGCCGTCGACTTCTTTTCCTAGTGAGTTCGATGTGTTTATTAAG
GGTATCTAGCATTACATTACATCTCAACTCCTATCCAGCGTGGGTGCCCAGTGTCCTACCAACTACAATC
CGGCGGACTTTTACGTACAGGTGTTGGCCGTTGTGCCCGGACGGGAGATCGAGTCCCGTGATCGGATCGC
CAAGATATGCGACAATTTTGCTATTAGCAAAGTAGCCCGGGATATGGAGCAGTTGTTGGCCACCAAAAAT
TTGGAGAAGCCACTGGAGCAGCCGGAGAATGGGTACACCTACAAGGCCACCTGGTTCATGCAGTTCCGGG
CGGTCCTGTGGCGATCCTGGCTGTCGGTGCTCAAGGAACCACTCCTCGTAAAAGTGCGACTTATTCAGAC
AACGGTGAGTGGTTCCAGTGGAAACAAATGATATAACGCTTACAATTCTTGGAAACAAATTCGCTAGATT
TTAGTTAGAATTGCCTGATTCCACACCCTTCTTAGTTTTTTTCAATGAGATGTATAGTTTATAGTTTTGC
AGAAAATAAATAAATTTCATTTAACTCGCGAACATGTTGAAGATATGAATATTAATGAGATGCGAGTAAC
ATTTTAATTTGCAGATGGTTGCCATCTTGATTGGCCTCATCTTTTTGGGCCAACAACTCACGCAAGTGGG
CGTGATGAATATCAACGGAGCCATCTTCCTCTTCCTGACCAACATGACCTTTCAAAACGTCTTTGCCACG
ATAAATGTAAGTCTTGTTTAGAATACATTTGCATATTAATAATTTACTAACTTTCTAATGAATCGATTCG
ATTTAGGTGTTCACCTCAGAGCTGCCAGTTTTTATGAGGGAGGCCCGAAGTCGACTTTATCGCTGTGACA
CATACTTTCTGGGCAAAACGATTGCCGAATTACCGCTTTTTCTCACAGTGCCACTGGTCTTCACGGCGAT
TGCCTATCCGATGATCGGACTGCGGGCCGGAGTGCTGCACTTCTTCAACTGCCTGGCGCTGGTCACTCTG
GTGGCCAATGTGTCAACGTCCTTCGGATATCTAATATCCTGCGCCAGCTCCTCGACCTCGATGGCGCTGT
CTGTGGGTCCGCCGGTTATCATACCATTCCTGCTCTTTGGCGGCTTCTTCTTGAACTCGGGCTCGGTGCC
AGTATACCTCAAATGGTTGTCGTACCTCTCATGGTTCCGTTACGCCAACGAGGGTCTGCTGATTAACCAA
TGGGCGGACGTGGAGCCGGGCGAAATTAGCTGCACATCGTCGAACACCACGTGCCCCAGTTCGGGCAAGG
TCATCCTGGAGACGCTTAACTTCTCCGCCGCCGATCTGCCGCTGGACTACGTGGGTCTGGCCATTCTCAT
CGTGAGCTTCCGGGTGCTCGCATATCTGGCTCTAAGACTTCGGGCCCGACGCAAGGAGTAGCCGACATAT
ATCCGAAATAACTGCTTGTTTTTTTTTTTTACCATTATTACCATCGTGTTTACTGTTTATTGCCCCCTCA
AAAAGCTAATGTAATTATATTTGTGCCAATAAAAACAAGATATGACCTATAGAATACAAGTATTTCCCCT
TCGAACATCCCCACAAGTAGACTTTGGATTTGTCTTCTAACCAAAAGACTTACACACCTGCATACCTTAC
ATCAAAAACTCGTTTATCGCTACATAAAACACCGGGATATATTTTTTATATACATACTTTTCAAATCGCG
CGCCCTCTTCATAATTCACCTCCACCACACCACGTTTCGTAGTTGCTCTTTCGCTGTCTCCCACCCGCTC
TCCGCAACACATTCACCTTTTGTTCGACGACCTTGGAGCGACTGTCGTTAGTTCCGCGCGATTCGGTTCG
CTCAAATGGTTCCGAGTGGTTCATTTCGTCTCAATAGAAATTAGTAATAAATATTTGTATGTACAATTTA
TTTGCTCCAATATATTTGTATATATTTCCCTCACAGCTATATTTATTCTAATTTAATATTATGACTTTTT
AAGGTAATTTTTTGTGACCTGTTCGGAGTGATTAGCGTTACAATTTGAACTGAAAGTGACATCCAGTGTT
TGTTCCTTGTGTAGATGCATCTCAAAAAAATGGTGGGCATAATAGTGTTGTTTATATATATCAAAAATAA
CAACTATAATAATAAGAATACATTTAATTTAGAAAATGCTTGGATTTCACTGGAACTAGGCTAGCATAAC
TTCGTATAATGTATGCTATACGAAGTTATGCTAGCGGATCCGACCTCAAAGATGGAAGCGGAGCAGAAGG
AGCGATTTCAGACAGACGCCCCCAAGTTTTGGGATTCCTTCTACGGCATTCACGACAACCGCTTCTTCAA
GGATCGCCACTGGCTGTTTACGGAGTTCCCCGAACTAGCTCCTCTGGCGGCGGATTCGGCGGTACTGCAA
CCACGTAGCATTTTCGAACTGGGCTGTGGAGTAGGAAACACAATTTTACCCCTTCTACAGTACAGCTCTG
AACCGCAGCTCAAGGTTTTCGGATGTGACTTCTCCGCCCGGGCCATTGAAATCCTGCGAAGCCAACGGCA
GTTCGACGAGAAGCGCTGCGAGGTGTTTGTCATGGATGCCACGCTGGATCATTGGCAGGTGCCCTTCGAG
GAAAACTCACAGGACATTATTGTGATGATTTTTGTGCTGTCCGCAATTGAGCCAAAGAAAATGCAGCGGG
TATTGGACAATTGCTATCGCTACCTGCGTCCCGGTGGCTTGCTCCTCTTCCGCGACTACGGACGATACGA
CCTGGCACAGCTGCGCTTCAAGAGCGGCAAGTGTATGGAGGACAACTTCTACGTGCGAGGCGACGGCACC
ATGGTGTACTTCTTCACGGAGGAAGAACTGCGGGGTATGATGACTCAAGCGGGGCTGCAGGAGGAGCAGC
TCATTGTGGACCGAAGACTGCAAGTTAATCGCTGTCGCGGCTTGAAAATGTACCGCGTGTGGATTCAGAC
AAAGTTCAGGAAACCGCTTTAAATCAATTTAGACGAATAGTTCTGTGCATTTTAAACCTTGTTCAAATCA
ATTGATATAATTATTTACACGATATATTTAAAAATACAAAGTTAAAACTTCAAACTGTAATATTACTAGA
ACTTTGAGCATTTCTTTTTCTTGATGGAAAGCCCGGCTTGTTTTTAAATTTCCCACCCCTTGGCCATCGG
CACTTGGAAATCGCTAAGGAAAAGCTTCTCGCTGGAACACCATTCGCTGCTGGCCATCCAGGCAGCTTTT
TCCCCAAATACACATAACAGTTAGGAAAGCTGCAAGTTTTCGCAGTTGGCCAAAAACGTCGTAAGTGAAA
ATTTTCCTGGTGCTGCGTAAAAAAATTCGTAAAATATTAGTTAAGCCTGGTTTTTGTAAACTCAAGTTGC
CCGAGCAAAAGTAAAGTGATTCTGATCAAAAGTGCTAAAACTGATTGATTAGGAAAACGAAGATCAAACG
AAATGTCAACCAAAGTCAGCGAAAACCCTTGTCGTGCAGAATTTCATTGATTTTTTCTTCTGAGCCCACG
TTGGCCAGTTGGGCACTTGAAATTATTTTTAAAACGTTTTGCATTTTGAAGACATCTTAGGTGCCCCTGG
GGGTATGCAACGGAAATGAGGAAGGACATGCCTCATGGCTGGGCGTGTTGCTGCCACCCAAATAGTCCTC
TTACGTCCCAATTAGAATCCCATAGCTGCCCATTTCAAGCATTAACCGATGTACTAAAAATAGTTGCAAC
TATTTTCGCACTCTATTCAGCAGCAGTTCCAGCGCTGAGCCAGAAAATTCCTGCGAAAGGCTGTCGTGGC
AAGTGTTACCCGCACACATACACATCATCCAGATCCAGCCAATCCCCCCGTGGAGTGGAGTGAATTTTCA
TTGACGACGGGGCGAAAAAGCTCTGGCGGAAGAGCGACAGAGAGAGAGAGAAACAGAGAGAGAGAGAGAG
AAGCGGCACTGAGAGCGCAACCCTCTAGAACAAAAACAACGAAACAGAGTTCAGCTGCACCACCACCCAC
TACCTACACCACCAACGCCACCACCGCCCACTGACCATCCCACATCCCGACCTGCGCCAGTGGAAGACAG
TGAAAGAGGCCAAGTGCATCGTGCATAGAGTACCTTCATCCTAATCATCGACAGCCGAATTCCAACATGC
CACCCAAGCGCAAAACGCTTAACGCTGCGGCTGAGGCTAACGCTCATGCCGACGGACACGCCGACGGAAA
CGCCGACGGACACGTGGCCAATACGGCCGCGTCCTCGAATAATGCGAGGTTCGCTGATCTCACTAACATC
GATACTCCGGGTCTGGGACCCACAACTACGACCCTGCTCGTGGAACCAGCACGCTCAAAGCGTCAACGAG
TGTCCCGCGCATGCGACCAGTGCCGTGCAGCCCGAGAGAAATGCGACGGAATACAGCCTGCGTGTTTCCC
GTGCGTTTCCCAGGGAAGGTCCTGCACTTATCAGGCTTCGCCGAAAAAGAGGGGAGTTACTAGGGCACAT
CTGACAGAAGTGGAATCAAGGCTAGAAAGACTGGAACAGCTATTTCTACTGATTTTTCCTCGAGAAGACC
TTGACATGATTTTGAAAATGGATTCTTTACAGGATATAAAAGCATTGTTAACAGGATTATTTGTACAAGA
TAATGTGAATAAAGATGCCGTCACAGATAGATTGGCTTCAGTGGAGACTGATATGCCTCTAACATTGAGA
CAGCATAGAATAAGTGCGACATCATCATCGGAAGAGAGTAGTAACAAAGGTCAAAGACAGTTGACTGTAT
CGATTGACTCGGCAGCTCATCATGATAACTCCACAATTCCGTTGGATTTTATGCCCAGGGATGCTCTTCA
TGGATTTGATTGGTCTGAAGAGGATGACATGTCGGATGGCTTGCCCTTCCTGAAAACGGACCCCAACAAT
AATGGGTTCTTTGGCGACGGTTCTCTCTTATGTATTCTTCGATCTATTGGCTTTAAACCGGAAAATTACA
CGAACTCTAACGTTAACAGGCTCCCGACCATGATTACGGATAGATACACGTTGGCTTCTAGATCCACAAC
ATCCCGTTTACTTCAAAGTTATCTCAATAATTTTCACCCCTACTGCCCTATCGTGCACTCACCGACGCTA
ATGATGTTGTATAATAACCAGATTGAAATCGCGTCGAAGGATCAATGGCAAATCCTTTTTAACTGCATAT
TAGCCATTGGAGCCTGGTGTATAGAGGGGGAATCTACTGATATAGATGTTTTTTACTATCAAAATGCTAA
ATCTCATTTGACGAGCAAGGTCTTCGAGTCAGGTTCCATAATTTTGGTGACAGCCCTACATCTTCTGTCG
CGATATACACAGTGGAGGCAGAAAACAAATACTAGCTATAATTTTCACAGCTTTTCCATAAGAATGGCCA
TATCATTGGGCTTGAATAGGGACCTCCCCTCGTCCTTCAGTGATAGCAGCATTCTGGAACAAAGACGCCG
AATTTGGTGGTCTGTCTACTCTTGGGAGATCCAATTGTCCCTGCTTTATGGTCGATCCATCCAGCTTTCT
CAGAATACAATCTCCTTCCCTTCTTCTGTCGACGATGTGCAGCGTACCACAACAGGTCCCACCATATATC
ATGGCATCATTGAAACAGCAAGGCTCTTACAAGTTTTCACAAAAATCTATGAACTAGACAAAACAGTAAC
TGCAGAAAAAAGTCCTATATGTGCAAAAAAATGCTTGATGATTTGTAATGAGATTGAGGAGGTTTCGAGA
CAGGCACCAAAGTTTTTACAAATGGATATTTCCACCACCGCTCTAACCAATTTGTTGAAGGAACACCCTT
GGCTATCCTTTACAAGATTCGAACTGAAGTGGAAACAGTTGTCTCTTATCATTTATGTATTAAGAGATTT
TTTCACTAATTTTACCCAGAAAAAGTCACAACTAGAACAGGATCAAAATGATCATCAAAGTTATGAAGTT
AAACGATGCTCCATCATGTTAAGCGATGCAGCACAAAGAACTGTTATGTCTGTAAGTAGCTATATGGACA
ATCATAATGTCACCCCATATTTTGCCTGGAATTGTTCTTATTACTTGTTCAATGCAGTCCTAGTACCCAT
AAAGACTCTACTCTCAAACTCAAAATCGAATGCTGAGAATAACGAGACCGCACAATTATTACAACAAATT
AACACTGTTCTGATGCTATTAAAAAAACTGGCCACTTTTAAAATCCAGACTTGTGAAAAATACATTCAAG
TACTGGAAGAGGTATGTGCGCCGTTTCTGTTATCACAGTGTGCAATCCCATTACCGCATATCAGTTATAA
CAATAGTAATGGTAGCGCCATTAAAAATATTGTCGGTTCTGCAACTATCGCCCAATACCCTACTCTTCCG
GAGGAAAATGTCAACAATATCAGTGTTAAATATGTTTCTCCTGGCTCAGTAGGGCCTTCACCTGTGCCAT
TGAAATCAGGAGCAAGTTTCAGTGATCTAGTCAAGCTGTTATCTAACCGTCCACCCTCTCGTAACTCTCC
AGTGACAATACCAAGAAGCACACCTTCGCATCGCTCAGTCACGCCTTTTCTAGGGCAACAGCAACAGCTG
CAATCATTAGTGCCACTGACCCGTCAGTTGGAGCTCCCTCCTACCGCCACGGCTACGGCCTCGATAATGC
CGCACGTGATGGAGCAGCCTCTCAGTACCAGCATTAACCCCGTCAACGACCGCTTCAACGGTATTCCCAA
CCCCACTCCGTATAACTCCGATGCAGCTCTCGATGCTATCACTCAGACCAACGATTATGGAAGCGTAAAT
ACACATGGTATCCTCTCTACTTACCCGCCACCGGCTACGCACCTTAATGAAGCTTCCGTCGCTCTCGCTC
CCGGTGGCGCCCCCCCCCGACCGCCTCCTCCGTATGTTGACAGCACGACCAATCACCCGCCGTACCACTC
GAATCTGGTTCCAATGGCGAACTTTGGTTACTCGACCGTTGATTACGATGCCATGGTTGACGATTTGGCT
AGCATTGAATACACGGACGCTGTGGATGTCGACCCACAGTTTATGACCAATCTGGGATTCGTTCCTGGAT
GTAACTTCTCCGACATTAATACATACGAACAGTGATGACGTCTATCGATACCGTCGACTAAAGCCAAATA
GAAAATTATTCAGTTCCTGGCTTAAGTTTTTAAAAGTGATATTATTTATTTGGTTGTAACCAACCAAAAG
AATGTAAATAACTAATACATAATTATGTTAGTTTTAAGTTAGCAACAAATTGATTTTAGCTATATTAGCT
ACTTGGTTAATAAATAGAATATATTTATTTAAAGATAATTGCGTTTTTATTGTCAGGGAGTGAGTTTGCT
TAAAAACTCGTTTAGATCCGCGGCCGCGGCTCGAGGGTACCTCTAGAGATCCACTAGTGTCGACGATGTA
GGTCACGGTCTCGAAGCCGCGGTGCGGGTGCCAGGGCGTGCCCTTGGGCTCCCCGGGCGCGTACTCCACC
TCACCCATCTGGTCCATCATGATGAACGGGTCGAGGTGGCGGTAGTTGATCCCGGCGAACGCGCGGCGCA
CCGGGAAGCCCTCGCCCTCGAAACCGCTGGGCGCGGTGGTCACGGTGAGCACGGGACGTGCGACGGCGTC
GGCGGGTGCGGATACGCGGGGCAGCGTCAGCGGGTTCTCGACGGTCACGGCGGGCATGTCGACACTAGTT
CTAGCCAGCTTTTGTTCCCTTTAGTGAGGGTTAATTTCGAGCTTGGCGTAATCATGGTCATAGCTGTTTC
CTGTGTGAAATTGTTATCCGCTCACAATTCCACACAACATACGAGCCGGAAGCATAAAGTGTAAAGCCTG
GGGTGCCTAATGAGTGAGCTAACTCACATTAATTGCGTTGCGCTCACTGCCCGCTTTCCAGTCGGGAAAC
CTGTCGTGCCAGCTGCATTAATGAATCGGCCAACGCGCGGGGAGAGGCGGTTTGCGTATTGGGCGCTCTT
CCGCTTCCTCGCTCACTGACTCGCTGCGCTCGGTCGTTCGGCTGCGGCGAGCGGTATCAGCTCACTCAAA
GGCGGTAATACGGTTATCCACAGAATCAGGGGATAACGCAGGAAAGAACATGTGAGCAAAAGGCCAGCAA
AAGGCCAGGAACCGTAAAAAGGCCGCGTTGCTGGCGTTTTTCCATAGGCTCCGCCCCCCTGACGAGCATC
ACAAAAATCGACGCTCAAGTCAGAGGTGGCGAAACCCGACAGGACTATAAAGATACCAGGCGTTTCCCCC
TGGAAGCTCCCTCGTGCGCTCTCCTGTTCCGACCCTGCCGCTTACCGGATACCTGTCCGCCTTTCTCCCT
TCGGGAAGCGTGGCGCTTTCTCATAGCTCACGCTGTAGGTATCTCAGTTCGGTGTAGGTCGTTCGCTCCA
AGCTGGGCTGTGTGCACGAACCCCCCGTTCAGCCCGACCGCTGCGCCTTATCCGGTAACTATCGTCTTGA
GTCCAACCCGGTAAGACACGACTTATCGCCACTGGCAGCAGCCACTGGTAACAGGATTAGCAGAGCGAGG
TATGTAGGCGGTGCTACAGAGTTCTTGAAGTGGTGGCCTAACTACGGCTACACTAGAAGGACAGTATTTG
GTATCTGCGCTCTGCTGAAGCCAGTTACCTTCGGAAAAAGAGTTGGTAGCTCTTGATCCGGCAAACAAAC
CACCGCTGGTAGCGGTGGTTTTTTTGTTTGCAAGCAGCAGATTACGCGCAGAAAAAAAGGATCTCAAGAA
GATCCTTTGATCTTTTCTACGGGGTCTGACGCTCAGTGGAACGAAAACTCACGTTAAGGGATTTTGGTCA
TGAGATTATCAAAAAGGATCTTCACCTAGATCCTTTTAAATTAAAAATGAAGTTTTAAATCAATCTAAAG
TATATATGAGTAAACTTGGTCTGACAGTTACCAATGCTTAATCAGTGAGGCACCTATCTCAGCGATCTGT
CTATTTCGTTCATCCATAGTTGCCTGACTCCCCGTCGTGTAGATAACTACGATACGGGAGGGCTTACCAT
CTGGCCCCAGTGCTGCAATGATACCGCGAGACCCACGCTCACCGGCTCCAGATTTATCAGCAATAAACCA
GCCAGCCGGAAGGGCCGAGCGCAGAAGTGGTCCTGCAACTTTATCCGCCTCCATCCAGTCTATTAATTGT
TGCCGGGAAGCTAGAGTAAGTAGTTCGCCAGTTAATAGTTTGCGCAACGTTGTTGCCATTGCTACAGGCA
TCGTGGTGTCACGCTCGTCGTTTGGTATGGCTTCATTCAGCTCCGGTTCCCAACGATCAAGGCGAGTTAC
ATGATCCCCCATGTTGTGCAAAAAAGCGGTTAGCTCCTTCGGTCCTCCGATCGTTGTCAGAAGTAAGTTG
GCCGCAGTGTTATCACTCATGGTTATGGCAGCACTGCATAATTCTCTTACTGTCATGCCATCCGTAAGAT
GCTTTTCTGTGACTGGTGAGTACTCAACCAAGTCATTCTGAGAATAGTGTATGCGGCGACCGAGTTGCTC
TTGCCCGGCGTCAATACGGGATAATACCGCGCCACATAGCAGAACTTTAAAAGTGCTCATCATTGGAAAA
CGTTCTTCGGGGCGAAAACTCTCAAGGATCTTACCGCTGTTGAGATCCAGTTCGATGTAACCCACTCGTG
CACCCAACTGATCTTCAGCATCTTTTACTTTCACCAGCGTTTCTGGGTGAGCAAAAACAGGAAGGCAAAA
TGCCGCAAAAAAGGGAATAAGGGCGACACGGAAATGTTGAATACTCATACTCTTCCTTTTTCAATATTAT
TGAAGCATTTATCAGGGTTATTGTCTCATGAGCGGATACATATTTGAATGTATTTAGAAAAATAAACAAA
TAGGGGTTCCGCGCACATTTCCCCGAAAAGTGCCAC
Features (pLannotate 1.2.2; 16 found; start..end, strand, type, name):
      4..432     +  rep_origin     f1 ori (sequence partly withheld): f1 bacteriophage origin of replication; arrow indicates direction of (+) strand synthesis
    463..620     -  CDS            lacZα (fragment): LacZα fragment of β-galactosidase; lacZ fragment
    623..641     +  promoter       T7 promoter: promoter for bacteriophage T7 RNA polymerase
    666..4802    +  gene           mini-white: white; This modified version of the white gene lacks part of the first intron.
   4809..4842    -  protein_bind   loxP: Cre-mediated recombination occurs in the 8-bp core sequence (GCATACAT). Cre recombinase
   4856..5602    +  CDS            metl (fragment): METL_DROME - Experimental evidence at protein level: Swiss-Prot protein existence level 1. Probable methyltransferase. From Drosophila melanogaster (Fruit fly).
   7112..9245    +  CDS            GAL4 (fragment): GAL4 transcriptional activator; Saccharomyces cerevisiae GAL4
  10073..10142   +  protein_bind   attB: attB site for the φC31 integrase (Groth et al., 2000) phage φC31 integrase
  10361..10379   -  promoter       T3 promoter: promoter for bacteriophage T3 RNA polymerase
  10422..10444   -  protein_bind   lac operator (fragment): The lac repressor binds to the lac operator to inhibit transcription in E. coli. This inhibition can be relieved by adding lactose or isopropyl-β-D-thiogalactopyranoside (IPTG). lac repressor encoded by lacI
  10448..10478   -  promoter       lac promoter: promoter for the E. coli lac operon
  10493..10514   -  protein_bind   CAP binding site: CAP binding activates transcription in the presence of cAMP. E. coli catabolite activator protein
  10527..10619   -  CDS            lacI (fragment): lac repressor; lacI; The lac repressor binds to the lac operator to inhibit transcription in E. coli. This inhibition can be relieved by adding lactose or isopropyl-β-D-thiogalactopyranoside (IPTG).
  10802..11390   -  rep_origin     ori: high-copy-number ColE1/pMB1/pBR322/pUC origin of replication
  11561..12421   -  CDS            AmpR: β-lactamase; bla; confers resistance to ampicillin, carbenicillin, and related antibiotics
  12422..12526   -  promoter       AmpR promoter: bla
