[The description below was written by a language model from this plasmid's Addgene catalogue record and pLannotate feature annotations shown in this document.]
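Description:
pattB-synaptobrevin-12-QFBDAD-G4MD50-761-hsp70 is a 12.5 kb Drosophila transgenesis and insect expression plasmid built on the pattB backbone. In bacteria it is maintained through a high-copy ColE1/pUC-type origin and selected with ampicillin via the AmpR (β-lactamase) cassette. It also retains an f1 origin and pBluescript-style remnants (lacZα fragment, lac promoter/operator, T7 and T3 promoters). For fly work, it carries a φC31 attB site, which allows integrase-mediated insertion into a genomic attP docking site. It also carries the mini-white gene as a visible eye-colour marker for identifying transformants. A single loxP site lies just downstream of mini-white.

The payload is a roughly 3 kb synthetic chimeric transcription factor cloned between EcoRI and AatII. It combines the DNA-binding domain and activation domain of QF with the middle domain of yeast GAL4 (residues 50–761). The annotation detects only the GAL4-derived portion, as a GAL4 fragment, and the QF segments are not called. The backbone was modified to include a synaptobrevin promoter. This promoter is not annotated as such, although the region upstream of the insert includes a fragment matching the Drosophila metl gene, which may be part of that genomic promoter fragment. The "hsp70" in the name and the hsp70 reverse sequencing primer suggest an hsp70-derived 3′ terminator, but this too is unannotated.

The construct comes from work on improved Q-system reagents. It appears designed to express this QF/GAL4 hybrid from the synaptobrevin promoter, a driver generally used for neuronal expression, as a test variant for binary control of QUAS-driven transgenes. The record does not describe its performance.
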