Addgene plasmid #46121: pattB-synaptobrevin-12-QFBDAD-G4MD50-761-hsp70
Depositing lab: Christopher Potter. Depositing organization: Johns Hopkins University and School of Medicine. Publication: Improved and expanded Q-system reagents for genetic manipulations. Riabinina O, Luginbuhl D, Marr E, Liu S, Wu MN, Luo L, Potter CJ. Nat Methods. 2015 Jan 12. doi: 10.1038/nmeth.3250. PubMed 25581800.
Backbone
  Vector backbone: pattB
  Backbone size w/o insert (bp): 7400
  Total vector size (bp): 12549
  Modifications to backbone: Introduced synaptobrevin promoter
  Vector type: Insect Expression
  Selectable markers: white
Growth in bacteria
  Bacterial resistance: Ampicillin, 100 μg/mL
  Growth temperature: 37°C
  Growth strain: DH5alpha
  Copy number: Unknown
Gene/Insert
  Gene/Insert name: QFBDAD-G4MD50-761 (alt names: QF DNA binding domain; QF Activation Domain; Gal4 middle domain 50-761)
  Species: Synthetic
  Insert size (bp): 2979
  Cloning method: Restriction Enzyme; 5′ cloning site EcoRI (not destroyed); 3′ cloning site AatII (not destroyed)
  Sequencing primers: 5′ SYBFOR5: TGGAAGACAGTGAAAGAGGC; 3′ hsp70REV-SEQ:GCAAACTCACTCCCTGACA
Terms and licenses: Academic/Nonprofit Terms; Industry Terms: Not Available to Industry
Depositor comments: Please see this additional reference https://www.ncbi.nlm.nih.gov/pubmed/20434990 for more information on the Q-system.
How to cite: pattB-synaptobrevin-12-QFBDAD-G4MD50-761-hsp70 was a gift from Christopher Potter (Addgene plasmid # 46121 ; http://n2t.net/addgene:46121 ; RRID:Addgene_46121)
