>Addgene plasmid #46121 | pattB-synaptobrevin-12-QFBDAD-G4MD50-761-hsp70 | addgene partial sequence | sequence record 68179 | SYBFOR5 5'-TGGAAGACAGTGAAAGAGGC-3'
ATCATCGACAGCCGAATTCCAACATGCCACCCAAGCGCAAAACGCTTAACGCTGCGGCTGAGGCTAACGC
TCATGCCGACGGACACGCCGACGGAAACGCCGACGGACACGTGGCCAATACGGCCGCGTCCTCGAATAAT
GCGAGGTTCGCTGATCTCACTAACATCGATACTCCGGGTCTGGGACCCACAACTACGACCCTGCTCGTGG
AACCAGCACGCTCAAAGCGTCAACGAGTGTCCCGCGCATGCGACCAGTGCCGTGCAGCCCGAGAGAAATG
CGACGGAATACAGCCTGCGTGTTTCCCGTGCGTTTCCCAGGGAAGGTCCTGCACTTATCAGGCTTCGCCG
AAAAAGAGGGGAGTTACTAGGGCACATCTGACAGAAGTGGAATCAAGGCTAGAAAGACTGGAACAGCTAT
TTCTACTGATTTTTCCTCGAGAAGACCTTGACATGATTTTGAAAATGGATTCTTTACAGGATATAAAAGC
ATTGTTAACAGGATTATTTGTACAAGATAATGTGAATAAAGATGCCGTCACAGATAGATTGGCTTCAGTG
GAGACTGATATGCCTCTAACATTGAGACAGCATAGAATAAGTGCGACATCATCATCGGAAGAGAGTAGTA
ACAAAGGTCAAAGACAGTTGACTGTATCGATTGACTCGGCAGCTCATCATGATAACTCCACAATTCCGTT
GGATTTTATGCCCAGGGATGCTCTTCATGGATTTGATTGGTCTGAAGAGGATGACATGTCGGATGGCTTG
CCCTTCCTGAAAACGGACCCCAACAATAATGGGTTCTTTGGCGACGGT
