>Addgene plasmid #46121 | pattB-synaptobrevin-12-QFBDAD-G4MD50-761-hsp70 | addgene partial sequence | sequence record 68529 | hsp70REV-SEQ 5'-GCAAACTCACTCCCTGACA-3'
AATATATTCTATTTATTAACCAAGTAGCTAATATAGCTAAAATCAATTTGTTGCTAACTTAAAACTAACA
TAATTATGTATTAGTTATTTACATTCTTTTGGTTGGTTACAACCAAATAAATAATATCACTTTTAAAAAC
TTAAGCCAGGAACTGAATAATTTTCTATTTGGCTTTAGTCGACGGTATCGATAGACGTCATCACTGTTCG
TATGTATTAATGTCGGAGAAGTTACATCCAGGAACGAATCCCAGATTGGTCATAAACTGTGGGTCGACAT
CCACAGCGTCCGTGTATTCAATGCTAGCCAAATCGTCAACCATGGCATCGTAATCAACGGTCGAGTAACC
AAAGTTCGCCATTGGAACCAGATTCGAGTGGTACGGCGGGTGATTGGTCGTGCTGTCAACATACGGAGGA
GGCGGTCGGGGGGGGGCGCCACCGGGAGCGAGAGCGACGGAAGCTTCATTAAGGTGCGTAGCCGGTGGCG
GGTAAGTAGAGAGGATACCATGTGTATTTACGCTTCCATAATCGTTGGTCTGAGTGATAGCATCGAGAGC
TGCATCGGANTTATACGGAGTGGGGTTGGGAATACCGTTGAAGCGGTCGTTGACGGGGTTAATGCTGGTA
CTGAGAGGCTGCTCCATCACGTGCGGCATTATCGAGGCCGTANCCGTGGCGGTAGGAGGGAGCTCCAACT
GACGGGTCAGTGGCACTAATGATTGCAGCTGTTGCTGTTGCCCTAGAAAAGGCGTGACTGA
